Addgene plasmid #40927: pcDNA3-FLAG-ATBF1
Depositing lab: Jin-Tang Dong. Depositing organization: Emory University. Publication: ATBF1 inhibits estrogen receptor (ER) function by selectively competing with AIB1 for binding to the ER in ER-positive breast cancer cells. Dong XY, Sun X, Guo P, Li Q, Sasahara M, Ishii Y, Dong JT. J Biol Chem. 2010 Oct 22;285(43):32801-9. Epub 2010 Aug 18. 10.1074/jbc.M110.128330 PubMed 20720010.
Backbone
  Vector backbone: pcDNA3.1
  Backbone manufacturer: Invitrogen
  Backbone size w/o insert (bp): 5446
  Total vector size (bp): 17000
  Modifications to backbone: no
  Vector type: Mammalian Expression
Growth in bacteria
  Bacterial resistance: Ampicillin, 100 μg/mL
  Growth temperature: 37°C
  Growth strain: DH5alpha
  Copy number: High Copy
Gene/Insert
  Gene/Insert name: ATBF1 (alt name: ZFHX3)
  Species: H. sapiens (human)
  Insert size (bp): 11372
  Mutation: See depositor comments below.
  GenBank ID: L32832.1 AAC14462.1
  Entrez Gene: ZFHX3 (a.k.a. ATBF1, ATBT, ATFB8, C16orf47, SCA4, ZFH-3, ZNF927)
  Promoter: CMV
  Tag / fusion protein: FLAG (N terminal on insert)
  Cloning method: Restriction Enzyme; 5′ cloning site Xba I (unknown if destroyed); 3′ cloning site Xba I (unknown if destroyed)
  Sequencing primers: 5′ T7; 3′ Sp6
Terms and licenses: Academic/Nonprofit Terms; Industry Terms: Not Available to Industry
Depositor comments: Addgene NGS results found S80A, V785A variants compared to the NCBI reference [NM_006885.4].
How to cite: pcDNA3-FLAG-ATBF1 was a gift from Jin-Tang Dong (Addgene plasmid # 40927 ; http://n2t.net/addgene:40927 ; RRID:Addgene_40927)
