[The description below was written by a language model from this plasmid's Addgene catalogue record and pLannotate feature annotations shown in this document.]
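Description:
pcDNA3-FLAG-ATBF1 is a mammalian expression plasmid built on the Invitrogen pcDNA3.1 backbone that carries the full-length human ATBF1 cDNA (also called ZFHX3), which encodes a very large zinc finger homeobox transcription factor. The insert is recorded as about 11.4 kb, giving a plasmid of roughly 17 kb (the sequenced record is 16,818 nt). In bacteria it is maintained through a high-copy ColE1/pUC-type origin and selected with ampicillin via the β-lactamase gene. An f1 origin is also present. For mammalian cells, an SV40 early promoter drives a neomycin phosphotransferase gene followed by an SV40 polyadenylation signal, which permits G418 selection of stable transfectants.

Expression of the payload is driven by the human cytomegalovirus immediate early enhancer and promoter and terminated by the bovine growth hormone polyadenylation signal. A FLAG epitope is fused to the N terminus of ATBF1, and the annotation shows a short FLAG-matching segment directly abutting the start of the ZFHX3 coding region, so the protein can be detected or immunoprecipitated with anti-FLAG antibodies. The cDNA was inserted by restriction cloning at XbaI sites on both ends. T7 and SP6 promoters flank the insert and serve as sequencing primer sites. The software also flagged several small fragments, including an HIV-1 LTR piece, an attB2 site, and partial ble, lacI and bom segments. These appear to be incidental backbone or cloning remnants rather than functional elements. Repository sequencing found two amino acid variants, S80A and V785A, relative to the NCBI reference. The associated publication used ATBF1 to study how it inhibits estrogen receptor function by competing with the coactivator AIB1 in ER-positive breast cancer cells.
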