Features (pLannotate 1.2.2; 23 found; start..end, strand, type, name):
      1..380     +  enhancer       CMV enhancer: human cytomegalovirus immediate early enhancer
    381..584     +  promoter       CMV promoter: human cytomegalovirus (CMV) immediate early promoter
    580..613     +  LTR            5' LTR (truncated) (fragment): truncated 5' long terminal repeat (LTR) from HIV-1
    629..647     +  promoter       T7 promoter: promoter for bacteriophage T7 RNA polymerase
    763..788     +  CDS            3xFLAG (fragment): three tandem FLAG® epitope tags
    787..11892   +  CDS            ZFHX3: ZFHX3_HUMAN - Also known as ATBF1, C16orf47 From Homo sapiens (Human).
  12091..12115   -  protein_bind   attB2: mutant version of attB; recombination site for the Gateway® BP reaction BP Clonase™
  12137..12155   -  promoter       SP6 promoter: promoter for bacteriophage SP6 RNA polymerase
  12181..12405   +  polyA_signal   bGH poly(A) signal: bovine growth hormone polyadenylation signal
  12409..12430   +  promoter       SV40 promoter (fragment): SV40 enhancer and early promoter
  12451..12879   +  rep_origin     f1 ori (sequence partly withheld): f1 bacteriophage origin of replication; arrow indicates direction of (+) strand synthesis
  12893..13222   +  promoter       SV40 promoter: SV40 enhancer and early promoter
  13289..14080   +  CDS            neo: KKA2_KLEPN - Also known as kan, nptII. Experimental evidence at protein level: Swiss-Prot protein existence level 1. Resistance to kanamycin, neomycin, paromomycin, ribostamycin, butirosin and gentamicin B. From Klebsiella pneumoniae.
  14104..14262   +  CDS            ble (fragment): BLE_KLEPN - Experimental evidence at protein level: Swiss-Prot protein existence level 1. Binding protein with a strong affinity to the bleomycin family of antibiotics. Binds to CL990; an antimitotic-antibiotic compound. From Klebsiella pneumoniae.
  14257..14378   +  polyA_signal   SV40 poly(A) signal: SV40 polyadenylation signal
  14449..14471   -  protein_bind   lac operator (fragment): The lac repressor binds to the lac operator to inhibit transcription in E. coli. This inhibition can be relieved by adding lactose or isopropyl-β-D-thiogalactopyranoside (IPTG). lac repressor encoded by lacI
  14475..14505   -  promoter       lac promoter: promoter for the E. coli lac operon
  14520..14541   -  protein_bind   CAP binding site: CAP binding activates transcription in the presence of cAMP. E. coli catabolite activator protein
  14554..14646   -  CDS            lacI (fragment): lac repressor; lacI; The lac repressor binds to the lac operator to inhibit transcription in E. coli. This inhibition can be relieved by adding lactose or isopropyl-β-D-thiogalactopyranoside (IPTG).
  14829..15417   -  rep_origin     ori: high-copy-number ColE1/pMB1/pBR322/pUC origin of replication
  15588..16448   -  CDS            AmpR: β-lactamase; bla; confers resistance to ampicillin, carbenicillin, and related antibiotics
  16449..16553   -  promoter       AmpR promoter: bla
  16612..16664   -  misc_feature   bom (fragment): basis of mobility region from pBR322
>Addgene plasmid #40927 | pcDNA3-FLAG-ATBF1 | addgene full sequence | sequence record 235864 | Addgene NGS Result
GACATTGATTATTGACTAGTTATTAATAGTAATCAATTACGGGGTCATTAGTTCATAGCCCATATATGGA
GTTCCGCGTTACATAACTTACGGTAAATGGCCCGCCTGGCTGACCGCCCAACGACCCCCGCCCATTGACG
TCAATAATGACGTATGTTCCCATAGTAACGCCAATAGGGACTTTCCATTGACGTCAATGGGTGGAGTATT
TACGGTAAACTGCCCACTTGGCAGTACATCAAGTGTATCATATGCCAAGTACGCCCCCTATTGACGTCAA
TGACGGTAAATGGCCCGCCTGGCATTATGCCCAGTACATGACCTTATGGGACTTTCCTACTTGGCAGTAC
ATCTACGTATTAGTCATCGCTATTACCATGGTGATGCGGTTTTGGCAGTACATCAATGGGCGTGGATAGC
GGTTTGACTCACGGGGATTTCCAAGTCTCCACCCCATTGACGTCAATGGGAGTTTGTTTTGGCACCAAAA
TCAACGGGACTTTCCAAAATGTCGTAACAACTCCGCCCCATTGACGCAAATGGGCGGTAGGCGTGTACGG
TGGGAGGTCTATATAAGCAGAGCTCTCTGGCTAACTAGAGAACCCACTGCTTACTGGCTTATCGAAATTA
ATACGACTCACTATAGGGAGACCCAAGCTTGGTACCGAGCTCGGATCCACTAGTAACGGCCGCCAGTGTG
CTGGAATTCTGCAGATATCCATCACACTGGCGGCCGCTCGAGCATGCATCTAGACCACCATGGATTACAA
GGATGACGACGATAAGGAAGGCTGTGACTCGCCCGTCGTCTCGGGGAAGGACAATGGGTGCGGTATCCCT
CAGCACCAGCAATGGACTGAACTCAACAGCACCCACCTCCCTGACAAACCCAGTAGCATGGAACAGTCCA
CAGGCGAGAGCCACGGGCCCTTGGACAGCCTGAGGGCCCCCTTCAATGAGCGCCTCGCGGAGAGCACCGC
GTCGGCCGGGCCCCCCGCCGAGCCCGCCAGCAAGGAGGTCACCTGCAACGAATGTTCGGCCTCCTTTGCC
AGCCTCCAGACCTACATGGAGCACCACTGCCCCAGCGCGCGCCCCCCGCCACCCCTGAGAGAGGAGAGCG
CTAGCGACACCGGTGAGGAGGGGGACGAGGAGAGTGACGTGGAGAACCTGGCCGGGGAGATCGTCTACCA
GCCGGACGGCTCCGCATACATTGTGGAGAGCCTGAGCCAGCTGACCCAGGGCGGGGGCGCCTGTGGGAGT
GGCAGTGGCAGTGGGCCTCTCCCCTCGCTTTTCCTGAACTCTCTCCCTGGCGCGGGGGGCAAGCAAGGGG
ACCCTTCGTGTGCTGCACCCGTGTACCCGCAGATCATCAACACTTTCCACATAGCCTCATCCTTCGGGAA
ATGGTTTGAGGGCCCAGACCAGGCTTTCCCGAATACCTCAGCCCTGGCGGGGCTCAGCCCCGTCCTGCAC
AGCTTCCGCGTGTTTGACGTGCGACACAAAAGCAACAAGGATTACCTGAACAGCGACGGTTCTGCCAAAA
GCTCCTGCGTATCCAAAGATGTTCCCAACAATGTGGACCTGTCCAAATTCGATGGCTTTGTGCTCTATGG
CAAGAGGAAGCCCATCCTGATGTGTTTCTTGTGCAAACTCTCCTTTGGGTACGTCCGTTCGTTTGTGACC
CACGCGGTGCATGACCATCGAATGACCCTGAGCGAAGACGAGCGGAAAATTCTTAGCAATAAGAACATCT
CCGCTATCATCCAAGGGATCGGCAAAGACAAGGAACCCCTTGTAAGTTTTCTGGAACCAAAAAACAAAAA
CTTTCAACACCCTTTAGTTTCCACAGCTAACCTCATAGGCCCCGGACACAGTTTTTATGGTAAATTTAGT
GGCATTCGAATGGAAGGGGAGGAAGCTCTCCCAGCGGGCTCCGCCGCTGGCCCCGAGCAGCCCCAGGCTG
GTCTCTTGACCCCCAGCACCCTGTTGAACCTTGGCGGGCTCACCAGCTCGGTACTGAAGACCCCCATTAC
CTCAGTCCCCCTGGGGCCTCTGGCTTCCAGTCCTACCAAATCCTCAGAGGGCAAGGACTCTGGGGCGGCA
GAAGGAGAGAAGCAGGAAGTGGGCGACGGGGATTGCTTCTCTGAGAAGGTAGAGCCAGCCGAAGAGGAGG
CGGAGGAGGAAGAGGAGGAGGAAGAGGCGGAGGAGGAGGAGGAAGAAGAGGAGGAGGAAGAAGAGGAGGA
GGAAGACGAGGGTTGCAAAGGACTCTTTCCAAGCGAGTTGGATGAGGAACTGGAGGACAGGCCCCATGAG
GAGCCTGGGGCCGCAGCAGGTAGTAGCAGCAAAAAGGACCTTGCTCTCTCAAACCAAAGCATTTCTAACT
CCCCCTTAATGCCTAACGTGCTCCAGACCCTGTCGAGGGGCACAGCTTCTACTAGTTCTAATTCTGCTTC
TTCCTTTGTTGTCTTTGATGGTGCGAACAGGAGGAATCGTTTAAGCTTTAACAGTGAGGGCGTCAGGGCC
AATGTGGCAGAGGGCGGCAGGAGGCTGGACTTCGCTGACGAAAGTGCCAATAAAGACAATGCCACAGCAC
CAGAACCAAATGAAAGTACAGAGGGTGACGATGGGGGCTTCGTTCCCCATCACCAGCACGCTGGCTCCCT
CTGCGAGCTTGGGGTTGGGGAGTGCCCCTCGGGGAGTGGCGTGGAGTGCCCCAAATGCGACACGGTCCTG
GGCTCCTCCCGCTCGCTGGGCGGCCACATGACCATGATGCATTCTCGTAACTCGTGTAAGACACTCAAGT
GCCCCAAGTGCAACTGGCACTATAAGTACCAGCAGACCCTGGAGGCACACATGAAGGAGAAGCACCCGGA
GCCGGGGGGCTCCTGTGTCTACTGCAAAAGCGGGCAGCCCCACCCCCGGCTGGCACGAGGCGAGAGCTAC
ACGTGTGGTTACAAGCCTTTCCGCTGCGAGGTGTGTAACTACTCCACAACTACCAAAGGCAACCTCAGTA
TTCATATGCAGTCTGACAAGCATCTCAACAACATGCAGAACCTGCAGAATGGAGGGGGGGAGCAGGTCTT
CAGCCACACTGCCGGGGCGGCGGCGGCGGCGGCGGCTGCGGCGGCGGCGGCAGCCAATATCAGTAGCTCC
TGCGGGGCCCCCTCGCCCACCAAACCAAAAACCAAACCCACCTGGCGGTGCGAGGTGTGTGATTATGAGA
CCAACGTGGCCAGGAACCTCCGCATTCACATGACCAGTGAGAAGCACATGCATAACATGATGTTACTGCA
ACAGAACATGACCCAGATCCAACACAACCGCCACCTGGGCCTCGGCAGCCTGCCCTCACCCGCCGAGGCC
GAGCTCTACCAATACTACCTGGCCCAGAACATGAACCTGCCCAACCTGAAGATGGACAGTGCTGCCTCGG
ACGCCCAGTTCATGATGAGCGGATTCCAGCTGGATCCCGCCGGGCCCATGGCCGCCATGACGCCTGCTCT
AGTGGGCGGTGAGATCCCCCTAGACATGCGGCTCGGGGGCGGGCAGCTGGTGTCAGAGGAGCTGATGAAC
CTGGGCGAGAGCTTCATCCAGACCAACGACCCGTCGCTGAAGCTCTTCCAGTGCGCCGTCTGCAACAAGT
TCACGACGGACAACCTGGACATGCTGGGCCTGCACATGAACGTGGAGCGCAGCCTGTCGGAGGACGAGTG
GAAGGCGGTGATGGGGGACTCATACCAGTGCAAGCTCTGCCGCTACAACACCCAGCTCAAGGCCAACTTC
CAGCTGCACTGCAAGACAGACAAGCACGTGCAGAAGTACCAGCTGGTGGCCCACATCAAGGAGGGCGGCA
AGGCCAACGAGTGGAGGCTCAAGTGTGTGGCCATCGGCAACCCCGTGCACCTCAAGTGCAACGCCTGTGA
CTACTACACCAACAGCCTGGAGAAGCTGCGGCTGCACACGGTCAACTCCAGGCACGAGGCCAGCCTGAAG
TTGTACAAGCACCTGCAGCAGCATGAGAGTGGTGTAGAAGGTGAGAGCTGCTACTACCACTGCGTTCTGT
GCAACTACTCCACCAAGGCCAAGCTCAACCTCATCCAGCATGTGCGCTCCATGAAGCACCAGCGAAGCGA
GAGCCTGCGAAAGCTGCAGCGGCTGCAGAAGGGCCTTCCAGAGGAGGACGAGGACCTGGGGCAGATCTTC
ACCATCCGCAGGTGCCCCTCCACGGACCCAGAAGAAGCCATTGAAGATGTTGAAGGACCCAGTGAAACAG
CTGCTGATCCAGAGGAGCTTGCTAAGGACCAAGAGGGCGGAGCATCGTCCAGCCAAGCAGAGAAGGAGCT
GACAGATTCTCCTGCAACCTCCAAACGCATCTCCTTCCCAGGTAGCTCAGAGTCTCCCCTCTCTTCGAAG
CGACCAAAAACAGCTGAGGAGATCAAACCGGAGCAGATGTACCAGTGTCCCTACTGCAAGTACAGTAATG
CCGATGTCAACCGGCTCCGGGTGCATGCCATGACGCAGCACTCGGTGCAACCCATGCTTCGCTGCCCCCT
GTGCCAGGACATGCTCAACAACAAGATCCACCTCCAGCTGCACCTCACCCACCTCCACAGCGTGGCACCT
GACTGCGTGGAGAAGCTCATTATGACGGTGACCACCCCTGAGATGGTGATGCCAAGCAGCATGTTCCTCC
CAGCAGCTGTTCCAGATCGAGATGGGAATTCCAATTTGGAAGAGGCAGGAAAGCAGCCTGAAACCTCAGA
GGATCTGGGAAAGAACATCTTGCCATCCGCAAGCACAGAGCAAAGCGGAGATTTGAAACCATCCCCTGCT
GACCCAGGCTCTGTGAGAGAAGACTCAGGCTTCATCTGCTGGAAGAAGGGGTGCAACCAGGTTTTCAAAA
CTTCTGCTGCCCTTCAGACGCATTTTAATGAAGTGCATGCCAAGAGGCCTCAGCTGCCGGTGTCAGATCG
CCATGTGTACAAGTACCGCTGTAATCAGTGTAGCCTGGCCTTCAAGACCATTGAAAAGTTGCAGCTCCAT
TCTCAGTACCATGTGATCAGAGCTGCCACCATGTGCTGTCTTTGTCAGCGCAGTTTCCGAACTTTCCAGG
CTCTGAAGAAGCACCTTGAGACAAGCCACCTGGAGCTGAGTGAGGCTGACATCCAACAGCTTTATGGTGG
CCTGCTGGCCAATGGGGACCTCCTGGCAATGGGAGACCCCACTCTGGCTGAGGACCATACCATAATTGTT
GAGGAAGACAAGGAGGAAGAGAGTGACTTGGAAGATAAACAGAGCCCAACGGGCAGTGACTCTGGGTCAG
TACAAGAAGACTCGGGCTCAGAGCCAAAGAGAGCTCTGCCTTTCAGAAAAGGTCCCAATTTTACTATGGA
AAAGTTCCTAGACCCTTCTCGCCCTTACAAGTGTACCGTCTGCAAGGAATCTTTCACTCAAAAGAATATC
CTGCTAGTACACTACAATTCTGTCTCCCACCTGCATAAGTTAAAGAGAGCCCTTCAAGAATCAGCAACCG
GTCAGCCAGAACCCACCAGCAGCCCAGACAACAAACCTTTTAAGTGTAACACTTGTAATGTGGCCTACAG
CCAGAGTTCCACTCTGGAGATCCATATGAGGTCTGTGTTACATCAAACCAAGGCCCGGGCAGCCAAGCTG
GAGGCTGCAAGTGGCAGCAGCAATGGGACTGGGAACAGCAGTAGTATTTCCTTGAGCTCCTCCACGCCAA
GTCCTGTGAGCACCAGTGGCAGTAACACCTTTACCACCTCCAATCCAAGCAGTGCTGGCATTGCTCCAAG
CTCTAACTTACTAAGCCAAGTGCCCACTGAGAGTGTAGGGATGCCACCCCTGGGGAATCCTATTGGTGCC
AACATTGCTTCCCCTTCAGAGCCCAAAGAGGCCAATCGGAAGAAACTGGCAGATATGATTGCATCCAGGC
AGCAGCAACAACAGCAGCAGCAACAGCAACAACAACAACAACAACAACAACAACAAGCACAAACGCTGGC
CCAGGCCCAGGCTCAAGTTCAAGCTCACCTGCAGCAGGAGCTGCAGCAACAGGCTGCCCTGATCCAGTCT
CAGCTGTTTAACCCCACCCTCCTTCCTCACTTCCCCATGACAACTGAGACCCTGCTGCAACTACAGCAGC
AGCAGCACCTCCTCTTCCCTTTCTACATCCCCAGTGCTGAGTTCCAGCTTAACCCCGAGGTGAGCTTGCC
AGTGACCAGTGGGGCACTGACACTGACTGGGACAGGCCCAGGCCTGCTGGAAGATCTGAAGGCTCAGGTT
CAGGTCCCACAGCAGAGCCATCAGCAGATCTTGCCGCAGCAGCAGCAGAACCAACTCTCTATAGCCCAGA
GTCACTCTGCCCTCCTTCAGCCAAGCCAGCACCCCGAAAAGAAGAACAAATTGGTCATCAAAGAAAAGGA
AAAAGAAAGCCAGAGAGAGAGGGACAGCGCCGAGGGGGGAGAGGGCAACACCGGTCCGAAGGAAACACTG
CCAGATGCCTTGAAGGCCAAAGAGAAGAAAGAGTTGGCACCAGGGGGTGGTTCTGAGCCTTCCATGCTCC
CTCCACGCATTGCTTCAGATGCCAGAGGGAACGCCACCAAGGCCCTGCTGGAGAACTTTGGCTTTGAGTT
GGTCATCCAGTATAATGAGAACAAGCAGAAGGTGCAGAAAAAGAATGGGAAGACTGACCAGGGAGAGAAC
CTGGAAAAGCTCGAGTGTGACTCCTGCGGCAAGTTGTTTTCCAACATCTTGATTTTAAAGAGTCATCAAG
AGCACGTTCATCAGAATTACTTTCCTTTCAAACAGCTCGAGAGGTTTGCCAAACAGTACAGAGACCACTA
CGATAAACTGTACCCACTGAGGCCCCAGACCCCAGAGCCACCACCACCTCCCCCTCCACCCCCTCCACCC
CCACTTCCGGCAGCGCCGCCTCAGCCGGCGTCCACACCAGCCATCCCCGCATCAGCCCCACCCATCACCT
CACCTACAATTGCACCGGCCCAGCCATCAGTGCCGCTCACCCAGCTCTCCATGCCGATGGAGCTGCCCAT
CTTCTCGCCGCTGATGATGCAGACGATGCCGCTGCAGACCTTGCCGGCTCAGCTACCCCCGCAGCTGGGA
CCTGTGGAGCCTCTGCCTGCGGACCTGGCCCAACTCTACCAGCATCAGCTCAATCCAACCCTGCTCCAGC
AGCAGAACAAGAGGCCTCGCACCAGGATCACAGATGATCAGCTCCGAGTCTTGCGGCAATATTTTGACAT
TAACAACTCCCCCAGTGAAGAGCAAATAAAAGAGATGGCAGACAAGTCCGGGTTGCCCCAGAAAGTGATC
AAGCACTGGTTCAGGAACACTCTCTTCAAAGAGAGGCAGCGTAACAAGGACTCCCCTTACAACTTCAGTA
ATCCTCCTATCACCAGCCTGGAGGAGCTCAAGATTGACTCCCGGCCCCCTTCGCCGGAACCTCCAAAGCA
GGAGTACTGGGGAAGCAAGAGGTCTTCAAGAACAAGGTTTACGGACTACCAGCTGAGGGTCTTACAGGAC
TTCTTCGATGCCAATGCTTACCCAAAGGATGATGAATTTGAGCAACTCTCTAATTTACTGAACCTTCCAA
CCCGAGTGATAGTGGTGTGGTTTCAGAATGCCCGACAGAAGGCCAGGAAGAATTATGAGAATCAGGGAGA
GGGCAAAGATGGAGAGCGGCGTGAGCTTACAAACGATAGATACATTCGAACAAGCAACTTGAACTACCAG
TGCAAAAAATGTAGCCTGGTGTTTCAGCGCATCTTTGATCTCATCAAGCACCAGAAGAAGCTGTGTTACA
AGGATGAGGATGAGGAGGGGCAGGACGACAGCCAAAATGAGGATTCCATGGATGCCATGGAAATCCTGAC
GCCTACCAGCTCATCCTGCAGTACCCCGATGCCCTCACAGGCTTACAGCGCCCCAGCACCATCAGCCAAT
AATACAGCTTCCTCCGCTTTCTTGCAGCTTACAGCGGAGGCTGAGGAACTGGCCACCTTCAATTCAAAAA
CAGAGGCAGGCGATGAGAAACCAAAGCTGGCGGAAGCTCCCAGTGCACAGCCAAACCAAACCCAAGAAAA
GCAAGGACAACCAAAGCCAGAGCTGCAGCAGCAAGAGCAGCCCGAGCAGAAGACCAACACTCCCCAGCAG
AAGCTCCCCCAGCTGGTGTCCCTGCCTTCGTTGCCACAGCCTCCTCCACAAGCGCCCCCTCCACAGTGCC
CCTTACCCCAGTCGAGCCCCAGTCCTTCCCAGCTCTCCCACCTGCCCCTCAAGCCCCTCCACACATCAAC
TCCTCAACAGCTCGCAAACCTACCTCCTCAGCTAATCCCCTACCAGTGTGACCAGTGTAAGTTGGCATTT
CCGTCATTTGAGCACTGGCAGGAGCATCAGCAGCTCCACTTCCTGAGCGCGCAGAACCAGTTCATCCACC
CCCAGTTTTTGGACAGGTCCCTGGATATGCCTTTCATGCTCTTTGATCCCAGTAACCCACTCCTGGCCAG
CCAGCTGCTCTCTGGGGCCATACCTCAGATTCCAGCAAGCTCAGCCACTTCTCCTTCAACTCCAACCTCC
ACAATGAACACTCTCAAGAGGAAGCTGGAGGAAAAGGCCAGTGCAAGCCCTGGCGAAAACGACAGTGGGA
CAGGAGGAGAAGAGCCTCAGAGAGACAAGCGTTTGAGAACAACCATCACACCGGAACAACTAGAAATTCT
CTACCAGAAGTATCTACTGGATTCCAATCCGACTCGAAAGATGTTGGATCACATTGCACACGAGGTGGGC
TTGAAGAAACGTGTGGTACAAGTCTGGTTTCAGAACACCCGAGCTCGGGAAAGGAAAGGACAGTTCCGGG
CTGTAGGCCCAGCGCAGGCCCACAGGAGATGCCCTTTTTGCAGAGCGCTCTTCAAAGCCAAGACTGCTCT
CGAGGCTCATATCCGGTCCCGTCACTGGCATGAAGCCAAGAGAGCTGGCTACAACCTAACTCTGTCTGCG
ATGCTCTTAGACTGTGATGGGGGACTCCAGATGAAAGGAGATATTTTTGACGGAACTAGCTTTTCCCACC
TACCCCCAAGCAGTAGTGATGGTCAGGGTGTCCCCCTCTCACCTGTGAGTAAAACCATGGAATTGTCACC
CAGAACTCTTCTAAGCCCTTCCTCCATTAAGGTGGAAGGGATTGAAGACTTTGAAAGCCCCTCCATGTCC
TCAGTTAATCTAAACTTTGACCAAACTAAGCTGGACAACGATGACTGTTCCTCTGTCAACACAGCAATCA
CAGATACCACAACTGGAGACGAGGGCAACGCAGATAACGACAGTGCAACGGGAATAGCAACTGAAACCAA
ATCCTCTTCTGCACCCAACGAAGGGTTGACCAAAGCGGCCATGATGGCAATGTCTGAGTATGAAGATCGG
TTGTCATCTGGTCTGGTCAGCCCGGCCCCGAGCTTTTATAGCAAGGAATATGACAATGAAGGTACAGTGG
ACTACAGTGAAACCTCAAGCCTTGCAGATCCCTGCTCCCCGAGTCCTGGTGCGAGTGGATCTGCAGGCAA
ATCTGGTGACAGCGGGGATCGGCCTGGGCAGAAACGTTTTCGCACTCAAATGACCAATCTGCAGCTGAAG
GTCCTCAAGTCATGCTTTAATGACTACAGGACACCCACTATGCTAGAATGTGAGGTCCTGGGCAATGACA
TTGGACTGCCAAAGAGAGTCGTTCAGGTCTGGTTCCAGAATGCCCGGGCAAAAGAAAAGAAGTCCAAGTT
AAGCATGGCCAAGCATTTTGGTATAAACCAAACGAGTTATGAGGGACCCAAAACAGAGTGCACTTTGTGT
GGCATCAAGTACAGCGCTCGGCTGTCTGTACGTGACCATATCTTTTCCCAACAGCATATCTCCAAAGTTA
AAGACACCATTGGAAGCCAGCTGGACAAGGAGAAAGAATACTTTGACCCAGCCACCGTACGTCAGTTGAT
GGCTCAACAAGAGTTGGACCGGATTAAAAAGGCCAACGAGGTCCTTGGACTGGCAGCTCAGCAGCAAGGG
ATGTTTGACAACACCCCTCTTCAGGCCCTTAACCTTCCTACAGCATATCCAGCGCTCCAGGGCATTCCTC
CTGTGTTGCTCCCGGGCCTCAACAGCCCCTCCTTGCCAGGCTTTACTCCATCCAACACAGCTTTAACGTC
TCCTAAGCCGAACTTGATGGGTCTGCCCAGCACAACTGTTCCTTCCCCTGGCCTCCCCACTTCTGGATTA
CCAAATAAACCGTCCTCAGCGTCGCTGAGCTCCCCAACCCCAGCACAAGCCACGATGGCGATGGGCCCTC
AGCAACCCCCCCAGCAGCAGCAGCAGCAGCAGCAACCACAGGTGCAGCAGCCTCCCCCGCCGCCAGCAGC
CCAGCCGCCACCCACACCACAGCTCCCACTGCAACAGCAGCAGCAACGCAAGGACAAAGACAGTGAGAAA
GTAAAGGAGAAGGAAAAGGCACACAAAGGGAAAGGGGAACCCCTGCCTGTCCCCAAGAAGGAGAAAGGAG
AGGCCCCCACGGCAACTGCAGCCACGATCTCAGCCCCGCTGCCCACCATGGAGTATGCGGTAGACCCTGC
ACAGCTGCAGGCCCTGCAGGCCGCGTTGACTTCGGACCCCACAGCATTGCTCACAAGCCAGTTCCTTCCT
TACTTTGTACCAGGCTTTTCTCCTTATTATGCTCCCCAGATCCCTGGCGCCCTGCAGAGCGGGTACCTGC
AGCCTATGTATGGCATGGAAGGCCTGTTCCCCTACAGCCCTGCACTGTCGCAGGCCCTGATGGGGCTGTC
CCCAGGCTCCCTACTGCAGCAGTACCAGCAATACCAGCAGAGTCTGCAGGAGGCAATTCAGCAGCAGCAG
CAGCGGCAACTACAGCAGCAGCAGCAGCAAAAAGTGCAGCAGCAGCAGCCCAAAGCAAGCCAAACCCCAG
TCCCCCCCGGGGCTCCTTCCCCAGACAAAGACCCTGCCAAAGAATCCCCCAAACCAGAAGAACAGAAAAA
CACCCCCCGTGAGGTGTCCCCCCTCCTGCCGAAACTCCCTGAAGAGCCAGAAGCAGAAAGCAAAAGTGCG
GACTCCCTCTACGACCCCTTCATTGTTCCAAAGGTGCAGTACAAGTTGGTCTGCCGCAAGTGCCAGGCGG
GCTTCAGCGACGAGGAGGCAGCGAGGAGCCACCTGAAGTCCCTCTGCTTCTTCGGCCAGTCTGTGGTGAA
CCTGCAAGAGATGGTGCTTCACGTCCCCACCGGCGGCGGCGGCGGTGGCAGTGGCGGCGGCGGCGGCGGT
GGCGGCGGCGGCGGCGGCGGCGGCTCGTACCACTGCCTGGCGTGCGAGAGCGCGCTCTGTGGGGAGGAAG
CTCTGAGTCAACATCTCGAGTCGGCCTTGCACAAACACAGAACAATCACGAGAGCAGCAAGAAACGCCAA
AGAGCACCCTAGTTTATTACCTCACTCTGCCTGCTTCCCCGATCCTAGCACCGCATCTACCTCGCAGTCT
GCCGCTCACTCAAACGACAGCCCCCCTCCCCCGTCGGCCGCCGCCCCCTCCTCCGCTTCCCCCCACGCCT
CCAGGAAGTCTTGGCCGCAAGTGGTCTCCCGGGCTTCGGCAGCGAAGCCCCCTTCTTTTCCTCCTCTCTC
CTCATCTTCAACGGTTACCTCAAGTTCATGCAGCACCTCAGGGGTTCAGCCCTCGATGCCAACAGACGAC
TATTCGGAGGAGTCTGACACGGATCTCAGCCAAAAGTCCGACGGACCGGCGAGCCCGGTGGAGGGTCCCA
AAGACCCCAGCTGCCCCAAGGACAGTGGTCTGACCAGTGTAGGAACGGACACCTTCAGATTGTAAGCTTT
GAAGATGAACAATACAAACAAATGAATTTAAATACAAAAATTAATAACAAACCAATTTCAAAAATAGACT
AACTGCAATTCCAAAGCTTCTAACCAAAAAACAAAAAAAAAAAAAAAAAAAACTCGAGGCATCTATGTCG
GGTGCGGAGAAAGAGGTAATGAAATGGCACATGGTCATAGCTGTTTCCTGACCCAGCTTTCTTGTACAAA
GTGGTAGATCCTCTAGAGGGCCCTATTCTATAGTGTCACCTAAATGCTAGAGCTCGCTGATCAGCCTCGA
CTGTGCCTTCTAGTTGCCAGCCATCTGTTGTTTGCCCCTCCCCCGTGCCTTCCTTGACCCTGGAAGGTGC
CACTCCCACTGTCCTTTCCTAATAAAATGAGGAAATTGCATCGCATTGTCTGAGTAGGTGTCATTCTATT
CTGGGGGGTGGGGTGGGGCAGGACAGCAAGGGGGAGGATTGGGAAGACAATAGCAGGCATGCTGGGGATG
CGGTGGGCTCTATGGCTTCTGAGGCGGAAAGAACCAGCTGGGGCTCTAGGGGGTATCCCC
[124 nt withheld, positions 12451-12574]
C
[91 nt withheld, positions 12576-12666]
A
[49 nt withheld, positions 12668-12716]
CCTTTGACGTTGGAGTCCACGTTCTTT
[37 nt withheld, positions 12744-12780]
ACCCTATCTCGGTCTATTCTTTTGATTTATAAGGGATTTTGCCGATTTCGGCCTATTGGTTAAAAAATGA
GCTGATTTAACAAAAATTTAACGCGAATTAATTCTGTGGAATGTGTGTCAGTTAGGGTGTGGAAAGTCCC
CAGGCTCCCCAGCAGGCAGAAGTATGCAAAGCATGCATCTCAATTAGTCAGCAACCAGGTGTGGAAAGTC
CCCAGGCTCCCCAGCAGGCAGAAGTATGCAAAGCATGCATCTCAATTAGTCAGCAACCATAGTCCCGCCC
CTAACTCCGCCCATCCCGCCCCTAACTCCGCCCAGTTCCGCCCATTCTCCGCCCCATGGCTGACTAATTT
TTTTTATTTATGCAGAGGCCGAGGCCGCCTCTGCCTCTGAGCTATTCCAGAAGTAGTGAGGAGGCTTTTT
TGGAGGCCTAGGCTTTTGCAAAAAGCTCCCGGGAGCTTGTATATCCATTTTCGGATCTGATCAAGAGACA
GGATGAGGATCGTTTCGCATGATTGAACAAGATGGATTGCACGCAGGTTCTCCGGCCGCTTGGGTGGAGA
GGCTATTCGGCTATGACTGGGCACAACAGACAATCGGCTGCTCTGATGCCGCCGTGTTCCGGCTGTCAGC
GCAGGGGCGCCCGGTTCTTTTTGTCAAGACCGACCTGTCCGGTGCCCTGAATGAACTGCAGGACGAGGCA
GCGCGGCTATCGTGGCTGGCCACGACGGGCGTTCCTTGCGCAGCTGTGCTCGACGTTGTCACTGAAGCGG
GAAGGGACTGGCTGCTATTGGGCGAAGTGCCGGGGCAGGATCTCCTGTCATCTCACCTTGCTCCTGCCGA
GAAAGTATCCATCATGGCTGATGCAATGCGGCGGCTGCATACGCTTGATCCGGCTACCTGCCCATTCGAC
CACCAAGCGAAACATCGCATCGAGCGAGCACGTACTCGGATGGAAGCCGGTCTTGTCGATCAGGATGATC
TGGACGAAGAGCATCAGGGGCTCGCGCCAGCCGAACTGTTCGCCAGGCTCAAGGCGCGCATGCCCGACGG
CGAGGATCTCGTCGTGACCCATGGCGATGCCTGCTTGCCGAATATCATGGTGGAAAATGGCCGCTTTTCT
GGATTCATCGACTGTGGCCGGCTGGGTGTGGCGGACCGCTATCAGGACATAGCGTTGGCTACCCGTGATA
TTGCTGAAGAGCTTGGCGGCGAATGGGCTGACCGCTTCCTCGTGCTTTACGGTATCGCCGCTCCCGATTC
GCAGCGCATCGCCTTCTATCGCCTTCTTGACGAGTTCTTCTGAGCGGGACTCTGGGGTTCGAAATGACCG
ACCAAGCGACGCCCAACCTGCCATCACGAGATTTCGATTCCACCGCCGCCTTCTATGAAAGGTTGGGCTT
CGGAATCGTTTTCCGGGACGCCGGCTGGATGATCCTCCAGCGCGGGGATCTCATGCTGGAGTTCTTCGCC
CACCCCAACTTGTTTATTGCAGCTTATAATGGTTACAAATAAAGCAATAGCATCACAAATTTCACAAATA
AAGCATTTTTTTCACTGCATTCTAGTTGTGGTTTGTCCAAACTCATCAATGTATCTTATCATGTCTGTAT
ACCGTCGACCTCTAGCTAGAGCTTGGCGTAATCATGGTCATAGCTGTTTCCTGTGTGAAATTGTTATCCG
CTCACAATTCCACACAACATACGAGCCGGAAGCATAAAGTGTAAAGCCTGGGGTGCCTAATGAGTGAGCT
AACTCACATTAATTGCGTTGCGCTCACTGCCCGCTTTCCAGTCGGGAAACCTGTCGTGCCAGCTGCATTA
ATGAATCGGCCAACGCGCGGGGAGAGGCGGTTTGCGTATTGGGCGCTCTTCCGCTTCCTCGCTCACTGAC
TCGCTGCGCTCGGTCGTTCGGCTGCGGCGAGCGGTATCAGCTCACTCAAAGGCGGTAATACGGTTATCCA
CAGAATCAGGGGATAACGCAGGAAAGAACATGTGAGCAAAAGGCCAGCAAAAGGCCAGGAACCGTAAAAA
GGCCGCGTTGCTGGCGTTTTTCCATAGGCTCCGCCCCCCTGACGAGCATCACAAAAATCGACGCTCAAGT
CAGAGGTGGCGAAACCCGACAGGACTATAAAGATACCAGGCGTTTCCCCCTGGAAGCTCCCTCGTGCGCT
CTCCTGTTCCGACCCTGCCGCTTACCGGATACCTGTCCGCCTTTCTCCCTTCGGGAAGCGTGGCGCTTTC
TCATAGCTCACGCTGTAGGTATCTCAGTTCGGTGTAGGTCGTTCGCTCCAAGCTGGGCTGTGTGCACGAA
CCCCCCGTTCAGCCCGACCGCTGCGCCTTATCCGGTAACTATCGTCTTGAGTCCAACCCGGTAAGACACG
ACTTATCGCCACTGGCAGCAGCCACTGGTAACAGGATTAGCAGAGCGAGGTATGTAGGCGGTGCTACAGA
GTTCTTGAAGTGGTGGCCTAACTACGGCTACACTAGAAGAACAGTATTTGGTATCTGCGCTCTGCTGAAG
CCAGTTACCTTCGGAAAAAGAGTTGGTAGCTCTTGATCCGGCAAACAAACCACCGCTGGTAGCGGTGGTT
TTTTTGTTTGCAAGCAGCAGATTACGCGCAGAAAAAAAGGATCTCAAGAAGATCCTTTGATCTTTTCTAC
GGGGTCTGACGCTCAGTGGAACGAAAACTCACGTTAAGGGATTTTGGTCATGAGATTATCAAAAAGGATC
TTCACCTAGATCCTTTTAAATTAAAAATGAAGTTTTAAATCAATCTAAAGTATATATGAGTAAACTTGGT
CTGACAGTTACCAATGCTTAATCAGTGAGGCACCTATCTCAGCGATCTGTCTATTTCGTTCATCCATAGT
TGCCTGACTCCCCGTCGTGTAGATAACTACGATACGGGAGGGCTTACCATCTGGCCCCAGTGCTGCAATG
ATACCGCGAGACCCACGCTCACCGGCTCCAGATTTATCAGCAATAAACCAGCCAGCCGGAAGGGCCGAGC
GCAGAAGTGGTCCTGCAACTTTATCCGCCTCCATCCAGTCTATTAATTGTTGCCGGGAAGCTAGAGTAAG
TAGTTCGCCAGTTAATAGTTTGCGCAACGTTGTTGCCATTGCTACAGGCATCGTGGTGTCACGCTCGTCG
TTTGGTATGGCTTCATTCAGCTCCGGTTCCCAACGATCAAGGCGAGTTACATGATCCCCCATGTTGTGCA
AAAAAGCGGTTAGCTCCTTCGGTCCTCCGATCGTTGTCAGAAGTAAGTTGGCCGCAGTGTTATCACTCAT
GGTTATGGCAGCACTGCATAATTCTCTTACTGTCATGCCATCCGTAAGATGCTTTTCTGTGACTGGTGAG
TACTCAACCAAGTCATTCTGAGAATAGTGTATGCGGCGACCGAGTTGCTCTTGCCCGGCGTCAATACGGG
ATAATACCGCGCCACATAGCAGAACTTTAAAAGTGCTCATCATTGGAAAACGTTCTTCGGGGCGAAAACT
CTCAAGGATCTTACCGCTGTTGAGATCCAGTTCGATGTAACCCACTCGTGCACCCAACTGATCTTCAGCA
TCTTTTACTTTCACCAGCGTTTCTGGGTGAGCAAAAACAGGAAGGCAAAATGCCGCAAAAAAGGGAATAA
GGGCGACACGGAAATGTTGAATACTCATACTCTTCCTTTTTCAATATTATTGAAGCATTTATCAGGGTTA
TTGTCTCATGAGCGGATACATATTTGAATGTATTTAGAAAAATAAACAAATAGGGGTTCCGCGCACATTT
CCCCGAAAAGTGCCACCTGACGTCGACGGATCGGGAGATCTCCCGATCCCCTATGGTGCACTCTCAGTAC
AATCTGCTCTGATGCCGCATAGTTAAGCCAGTATCTGCTCCCTGCTTGTGTGTTGGAGGTCGCTGAGTAG
TGCGCGAGCAAAATTTAAGCTACAACAAGGCAAGGCTTGACCGACAATTGCATGAAGAATCTGCTTAGGG
TTAGGCGTTTTGCGCTGCTTCGCGATGTACGGGCCAGATATACGCGTT
