>Addgene plasmid #40927 | pcDNA3-FLAG-ATBF1 | addgene partial sequence | sequence record 56657 | T7 5'-TAATACGACTCACTATAGGG-3'
ACGGCCGCCAGTGTGCTGGAAATTCTGCAGATATCCATCACACTGGCGGCCGCCTCGAGCATGCATCTAG
ACCACCATGGTATTACAAGGATGACGACGATAAGGAAGGCTGTGACTCGCCCGTCGTCTCGGGGAAGGAC
AATGGGTGCGGTATCCCTCAGCACCAGCAATGGACTGAACTCAACAGCACCCACCTCCCTGACAAACCCA
GTAGCATGGAACAGTCCACAGGCGAGAGCCACGGGCCCTTGGACAGCCTGAGGGCCCCCTTCAATGAGCG
CCTCGCGGAGAGCACCGCGTCGGCCGGGCCCCCCGCCGAGCCCGCCAGCAAGGAGGTCACCTGCAACGAA
TGTTCGGCCTCCTTTGCCAGCCTCCAGACCTACATGGAGCACCACTGCCCCAGCGCGCGCCCCCCGCCAC
CCCTGAGAGAGGAGAGCGCTAGCGACACCGGTGAGGAGGGGGACGAGGAGAGTGACGTGGAGAACCTGGC
CGGGGAGATCGTCTACCAGCCGGACGGCTCCGCATACATTGTGGAGAGCCTGAGCCAGCTGACCCAGGGC
GGGGGCGCCTGTGGGAGTGGCAGTGGCAGTGGGCCTCTCCCCTCGCTTTTCCTGAACTCTCTCCCTGGCG
CGGGGGGCAAGCAAGGGGACCCTTCGTGTGCTGCACCCGTGTACCCGCAGATCATCAACACTTTCCACAT
AGCCTCATCCTTCGGGAAATGGTTTGAGGGCCCAGACCAGGCTTTCCCGAATACCTCAGCCCTGGCGGGG
CTCAGCCCCGTCCTGCACAGCTTCCGCGTGTTTGACGTGCGACACAAAAGCAACAAGGATTACCTGAACA
