>Addgene plasmid #40927 | pcDNA3-FLAG-ATBF1 | addgene partial sequence | sequence record 56939 | CAG_enh-R 5'-AACGCCAATAGGGACTTTCC-3'
AACTGCCCACTTGGCAGTACATCAAGTGTATCATATGCCAAGTACGCCCCCTATTGACGTCAATGACGGT
AAATGGCCCGCCTGGCATTATGCCCAGTACATGACCTTATGGGACTTTCCTACTTGGCAGTACATCTACG
TATTAGTCATCGCTATTACCATGGTGATGCGGTTTTGGCAGTACATCAATGGGCGTGGATAGCGGTTTGA
CTCACGGGGATTTCCAAGTCTCCACCCCATTGACGTCAATGGGAGTTTGTTTTGGCACCAAAATCAACGG
GACTTTCCAAAATGTCGTAACAACTCCGCCCCATTGACGCAAATGGGCGGTAGGCGTGTACGGTGGGAGG
TCTATATAAGCAGAGCTCTCTGGCTAACTAGAGAACCCACTGCTTACTGGCTTATCGAAATTAATACGAC
TCACTATAGGGAGACCCAAGCTTGGTACCGAGCTCGGATCCACTAGTAACGGCCGCCAGTGTGCT
