>Addgene plasmid #40927 | pcDNA3-FLAG-ATBF1 | addgene partial sequence | sequence record 59779 | hATBF1-C 5'-CCAGGTTCTCCACGTCACTCT-3'
AGGTCTGGAGGCTGGNAAAGGAGGCCGAACATTCGTTGCAGGTGACCTCCTTGCTGGCNGGCTCGGCGGG
GGGCCCGGCCGACGCGGTGCTCTCCGCGAGGCGCTCATTGAAGGGGGCCCTCAGGCTGTCCAAGGGCCCG
TGGCTCTCGCCTGTGGACTGTTCCATGCTACTGGGTTTGTCAGGGAGGTGGGTGCTGTTGAGTTCAGTCC
ATTGCTGGTGCTGAGGGATACCGCACCCATTGTCCTTCCCCGAGACGACGGGCGAGTCACAGCCTTCCTT
ATCGTCGTCATCCTTGTAATCCATGGTGGTCTAGATGCATGCTCGAGCGGCCGCCAGTGTGATGGATATC
TGCAGAATTCCAGCACACTGGCGGCCGTTACTAGTGGATCCGAGCTCGGTACCAAGCTTGGGTCTCCCTA
TAGTGAGTCGTATTAATTTCNATAAGCCAGTAAGCAGTGGGTTCTCTAGTTAGCCAGAGAGCTCTGCTTA
TATAGACCTCCCACCGTACACGCCTACCGCCCATTTGCGTCAATGGGGCGGAGTTGTTACGACATTTTGG
AAAGTCCCGTTGATTTTGGTGCCAAAACAAACTCCCATTGACGTCAATGGGGTGGAGACTTGGAAATCCC
CGTGAGTCAAACCGCTATCCACGCCCATTGATGTACTGCCAAAACCGCATCACCATGGTAATAGCGATGA
CTAATAC
